>Addgene plasmid #204150 | pRegev_S1 | addgene full sequence | sequence record 405027 | Addgene NGS Result
TTTAGAAAAATAAACAAATAGGGGTTCCGCGCACATTTCCCCGAAAAGTGCCACCTGACGTCGACGGATC
GGGAGATCCCAGTGTGGTGGTACTTACTTGTACAGCTCGTCCATGCCGAGAGTGATCCCGGCGGCGGTCA
CGAACTCCAGCAGGACCATGTGATCGCGCTTCTCGTTGGGGTCTTTGCTCAGGGCGGACTGGGTGCTCAG
GTAGTGGTTGTCGGGCAGCAGCACGGGGCCGTCGCCGATGGGGGTGTTCTGCTGGTAGTGGTCGGCGAGC
TGCACGCTGCCGTCCTCGATGTTGTGGCGGATCTTGAAGTTCGCCTTGATGCCGTTCTTCTGCTTGTCGG
CCATGATATAGACGTTGTGGCTGTTGTAGTTGTACTCCAGCTTGTGCCCCAGGATGTTGCCGTCCTCCTT
GAAGTCGATGCCCTTCAGCTCGATGCGGTTCACCAGGGTGTCGCCCTCGAACTTCACCTCGGCGCGGGTC
TTGTAGTTGCCGTCGTCCTTGAAGAAGATGGTGCGCTCCTGGACGTAGCCTTCGGGCATGGCGGACTTGA
AGAAGTCGTGCTGCTTCATGTGGTCGGGGTAGCGGCTGAAGCACTGCACGCCGTAGGTCAGGGTGGTCAC
GAGGGTGGGCCAGGGCACGGGCAGCTTGCCGGTGGTGCAGATGAACTTCAGGGTCAGCTTGCCGTAGGTG
GCATCGCCCTCGCCCTCGCCAGACACGCTGAACTTGTGGCCGTTTACGTCGCCGTCCAGCTCGACCAGGA
TGGGCACCACCCCGGTGAACAGCTCCTCGCCCTTGCTCACCATGGTGGCCTCACGACACCTGAAATGGAA
GAAAAAAACTTTGAACCACTGTCTGAGGCTTGAGAATGAACCAAGATCCAAACTCAAAAAGGGCAAATTC
CAAGGAGAATTACATCAAGTGCCAAGCTGGCCTAACTTCAGTCTCCACCCACTCAGTGTGGGGAAACTCC
ATCGCATAAAACCCCTCCCCCCAACCTAAAGACGACGTACTCCAAAAGCTCGAGAACTAATCGAGGTGCC
TGGACGGCGCCCGGTACTCCGTGGAGTCACATGAAGCGACGGCTGAGGACGGAAAGGCCCTTTTCCTTTG
TGTGGGTGACTCACCCGCCCGCTCTCCCGAGCGCCGCGTCCTCCATTTTGAGCTCCCTGCAGCAGGGCCG
GGAAGCGGCCATCTTTCCGCTCACGCAACTGGTGCCGACCGGGCCAGCCTTGCCGCCCAGGGCGGGGCGA
TACACGGCGGCGCGAGGCCAGGCACCAGAGCAGGCCGGCCAGCTTGAGACTACCCCCGTCCGATTCTCGG
TGGCCGCGCTCGCAGGCCCCGCCTCGCCGAACATGTGCGCTGGGACGCACGGGCCCCGTCGCCGCCCGCG
GCCCCAAAAACCGAAATACCAGTGTGCAGATCTTGGCCCGCATTTACAAGACTATCTTGCCAGAAAAAAA
GCGTCGCAGCAGGTCATCAAAAATTTTAAATGGCTAGAGACTTATCGAAAGCAGCGAGACAGGCGCGAAG
GTGCCACCAGATTCGCACGCGGCGGCCCCAGCGCCCAGGCCAGGCCTCAACTCAAGCACGAGGCGAAGGG
GCTCCTTAAGCGCAAGGCCTCGAACTCTCCCACCCACTTCCAACCCGAAGCTCGGGATCAAGAATCACGT
ACTGCAGCCAGGTGGAAGTAATTCAAGGCACGCAAGGGCCATAACCCGTAAAGAGGCCAGGCCCGCGGGA
ACCACACACGGCACTTACCTGTGTTCTGGCGGCAAACCCGTTGCGAAAAAGAACGTTCACGGCGACTACT
GCACTTATATACGGTTCTCCCCCACCCTCGGGAAAAAGGCGGAGCCAGTACACGACATCACTTTCCCAGT
TTACCCCGCGCCACCTTCTCTAGGCACCGGTTCAATTGCCGACCCCTCCCCCCAACTTCTCGGGGACTGT
GGGCGATGTGCGCTCTGCCCACTGACGGGCACCGGAGCCTACGTAGGAATTAATTCGCCAGCACAGTGGT
CGAGGTGAGCCCCACGTTCTGCTTCACTCTCCCCATCTCCCCCCCCTCCCCACCCCCAATTTTGTATTTA
TTTATTTTTTAATTATTTTGTGCAGCGATGGGGGCGGGGGGGGGGGGGGGGCGCGCGCCAGGCGGGGCGG
GGCGGGGCGAGGGGCGGGGCGGGGCGAGGCGGAGAGGTGCGGCGGCAGCCAATCAGAGCGGCGCGCTCCG
AAAGTTTCCTTTTATGGCGAGGCGGCGGCGGCGGCGGCCCTATAAAAAGCGAAGCGCGCGGCGGGCGGGA
GTCGCTGCGCGCTGCCTTCGCCCCGTGCCCCGCTCCGCCGCCGCCTCGCGCCGCCCGCCCCGGCTCTGAC
TGACCGCGTTACTCCCACAGGTGAGCGGGCGGGACGGCCCTTCTCCTCCGGGCTGTAATTAGCGCTTGGT
TTAATGACGGCTTGTTTCTTTTCTGTGGCTGCGTGAAAGCCTTGAGGGGCTCCGGGAGGGCCCTTTGTGC
GGGGGGAGCGGCTCGGGGGGTGCGTGCGTGTGTGTGTGCGTGGGGAGCGCCGCGTGCGGCTCCGCGCTGC
CCGGCGGCTGTGAGCGCTGCGGGCGCGGCGCGGGGCTTTGTGCGCTCCGCAGTGTGCGCGAGGGGAGCGC
GGCCGGGGGCGGTGCCCCGCGGTGCGGGGGGGGCTGCGAGGGGAACAAAGGCTGCGTGCGGGGTGTGTGC
GTGGGGGGGTGAGCAGGGGGTGTGGGCGCGTCGGTCGGGCTGCAACCCCCCCTGCACCCCCCTCCCCGAG
TTGCTGAGCACGGCCCGGCTTCGGGTGCGGGGCTCCGTACGGGGCGTGGCGCGGGGCTCGCCGTGCCGGG
CGGGGGGTGGCGGCAGGTGGGGGTGCCGGGCGGGGCGGGGCCGCCTCGGGCCGGGGAGGGCTCGGGGGAG
GGGCGCGGCGGCCCCCGGAGCGCCGGCGGCTGTCGAGGCGCGGCGAGCCGCAGCCATTGCCTTTTATGGT
AATCGTGCGAGAGGGCGCAGGGACTTCCTTTGTCCCAAATCTGTGCGGAGCCGAAATCTGGGAGGCGCCG
CCGCACCCCCTCTAGCGGGCGCGGGGCGAAGCGGTGCGGCGCCGGCAGGAAGGAAATGGGCGGGGAGGGC
CTTCGTGCGTCGCCGCGCCGCCGTCCCCTTCTCCCTCTCCAGCCTCGGGGCTGTCCGCGGGGGGACGGCT
GCCTTCGGGGGGGACGGGGCAGGGCGGGGTTCGGCTTCTGGCGTGTGACCGGCGGCTCTAGCGTTTAAAC
TTAAGCTAATACGACTCACTATAGGGAGCTTGGTACCGCAACCTCAAACAGACACCATGGTGCACCTGAC
TCCTGAGGAGAAGTCTGCCGTTACTGCCCTGTGGGGCAAGGTGAACGTGGATGAAGTTGGTGGTGAGGCC
CTGGGCAGGTTGGTATCAAGGTTACAAGACAGGTTTAAGGAGACCAATAGAAACTGGGCATATGGAGACA
GAGAAGACTCTTGGGTTTCTGATAGGCACTGACTCTCTCTGCCTATGTCTTTCTCTGCCATCCAGGTTGA
GTCCCGCTTACCATTGCATTTAAGAAAGCGGCCATACGCCGCTAAGACCCTACTCTTCAGAATACCAGCA
GGTCTGACTATGGGACCCTTGATGTTTTCTTTCCCCTTCTTTTCTATGGTTAAGTTCATGTCATAGGAAG
GGGAGAAGTAACAGGGTACAGTTTAGAATGGGAAACAGACGAATGATTGCATCAGTGTGGAAGTCTCAGG
ATCGTTTTAGTTTCTTTTATTTGCTGTTCATAACAATTGTTTTCTTTTGTTTAATTCTTGCTTTCTTTTT
TTTTCTTCTCCGCAATTTTTACTATTATACTTAATGCCTTAACATTGTGTATAACAAAAGGAAATATCTC
TGAGATACATTAAGTAACTTAAAAAAAAACTTTACACAGTCTGCCTAGTACATTACTATTTGGAATATAT
GTGTGCTTATTTGCATATTCATAATCTCCCTACTTTATTTTCTTTTATTTTTAATTGATACATAATCATT
ATACATATTTATGGGTTAAAGTGTAATGTTTTAATATCGATACACATATTGACCAAATCAGGGTAATTTT
GCATTTGTAATTTTAAAAAATGCTTTCTTCTTTTAATATACTTTTTTGTTTATCTTATTTCTAATACTTT
CCCTAATCTCTTTCTTTCAGGGCAATAATGATACAATGTATCATGCCTCTTTGCACCATTCTAAAGAATA
ACAGTGATAATTTCTGGGTTAAGGCAATAGCAATATTTCTGCATATAAATATTTCTGCATATAAATTGTA
ACTGATGTAAGAGGTTTCATATTGCTAATAGCAGCTACAATCCAGCTACCATTCTGCTTTTATTTTATGG
TTGGGATAAGGCTGGATTATTCTGAGTCCAAGCTAGGCCCTTTTGCTAATCATGTTCATACCTCTTATCT
TCCTCCCACAGCTCCTGGGCAACGTGCTGGTCTGTGTGCTGGCCCATCACTTTGGCAAAGAATTCACCCC
ACCAGTGCAGGCTGCCTATCAGAAAGTGGTGGCTGGTGTGGCTAATGCCCTGGCCCACAAGTATCACTAA
GCTCGCTCTAGACTAGACGATTAAATTACATTATAGGGCCCGTTTAAACCCGCTGATCAGCCTCGACTGT
GCCTTCTAGTTGCCAGCCATCTGTTGTTTGCCCCTCCCCCGTGCCTTCCTTGACCCTGGAAGGTGCCACT
CCCACTGTCCTTTCCTAATAAAATGAGGAAATTGCATCGCATTGTCTGAGTAGGTGTCATTCTATTCTGG
GGGGTGGGGTGGGGCAGGACAGCAAGGGGGAGGATTGGGAAGACAATAGCAGGCATGCTGGGGATGCGGT
GGGCTCTATGGCTTCTGAGGCGGAAAGAACCAGCTGGGGCTCTAGGGGGTATCCCC
[124 nt withheld, positions 4957-5080]
C
[91 nt withheld, positions 5082-5172]
A
[49 nt withheld, positions 5174-5222]
CCTTTGACGTTGGAGTCCACGTTCTTT
[37 nt withheld, positions 5250-5286]
ACCCTATCTCGGTCTATTCTTTTGATTTATAAGGGATTTTGCCGATTTCGGCCTATTGGTTAAAAAATGA
GCTGATTTAACAAAAATTTAACGCGAATTAATTCTGTGGAATGTGTGTCAGTTAGGGTGTGGAAAGTCCC
CAGGCTCCCCAGCAGGCAGAAGTATGCAAAGCATGCATCTCAATTAGTCAGCAACCAGGTGTGGAAAGTC
CCCAGGCTCCCCAGCAGGCAGAAGTATGCAAAGCATGCATCTCAATTAGTCAGCAACCATAGTCCCGCCC
CTAACTCCGCCCATCCCGCCCCTAACTCCGCCCAGTTCCGCCCATTCTCCGCCCCATGGCTGACTAATTT
TTTTTATTTATGCAGAGGCCGAGGCCGCCTCTGCCTCTGAGCTATTCCAGAAGTAGTGAGGAGGCTTTTT
TGGAGGCCTAGGCTTTTGCAAAAAGCTCCCGGGAGCTTGTATATCCATTTTCGGATCTGATCAGCACGTG
TTGACAATTAATCATCGGCATAGTATATCGGCATAGTATAATACGACAAGGTGAGGAACTAAACCATGGC
CAAGTTGACCAGTGCCGTTCCGGTGCTCACCGCGCGCGACGTCGCCGGAGCGGTCGAGTTCTGGACCGAC
CGGCTCGGGTTCTCCCGGGACTTCGTGGAGGACGACTTCGCCGGTGTGGTCCGGGACGACGTGACCCTGT
TCATCAGCGCGGTCCAGGACCAGGTGGTGCCGGACAACACCCTGGCCTGGGTGTGGGTGCGCGGCCTGGA
CGAGCTGTACGCCGAGTGGTCGGAGGTCGTGTCCACGAACTTCCGGGACGCCTCCGGGCCGGCCATGACC
GAGATCGGCGAGCAGCCGTGGGGGCGGGAGTTCGCCCTGCGCGACCCGGCCGGCAACTGCGTGCACTTCG
TGGCCGAGGAGCAGGACTGACACGTGCTACGAGATTTCGATTCCACCGCCGCCTTCTATGAAAGGTTGGG
CTTCGGAATCGTTTTCCGGGACGCCGGCTGGATGATCCTCCAGCGCGGGGATCTCATGCTGGAGTTCTTC
GCCCACCCCAACTTGTTTATTGCAGCTTATAATGGTTACAAATAAAGCAATAGCATCACAAATTTCACAA
ATAAAGCATTTTTTTCACTGCATTCTAGTTGTGGTTTGTCCAAACTCATCAATGTATCTTATCATGTCTG
TATACCGTCGACCTCTAGCTAGAGCTTGGCGTAATCATGGTCATAGCTGTTTCCTGTGTGAAATTGTTAT
CCGCTCACAATTCCACACAACATACGAGCCGGAAGCATAAAGTGTAAAGCCTGGGGTGCCTAATGAGTGA
GCTAACTCACATTAATTGCGTTGCGCTCACTGCCCGCTTTCCAGTCGGGAAACCTGTCGTGCCAGCTGCA
TTAATGAATCGGCCAACGCGCGGGGAGAGGCGGTTTGCGTATTGGGCGCTCTTCCGCTTCCTCGCTCACT
GACTCGCTGCGCTCGGTCGTTCGGCTGCGGCGAGCGGTATCAGCTCACTCAAAGGCGGTAATACGGTTAT
CCACAGAATCAGGGGATAACGCAGGAAAGAACATGTGAGCAAAAGGCCAGCAAAAGGCCAGGAACCGTAA
AAAGGCCGCGTTGCTGGCGTTTTTCCATAGGCTCCGCCCCCCTGACGAGCATCACAAAAATCGACGCTCA
AGTCAGAGGTGGCGAAACCCGACAGGACTATAAAGATACCAGGCGTTTCCCCCTGGAAGCTCCCTCGTGC
GCTCTCCTGTTCCGACCCTGCCGCTTACCGGATACCTGTCCGCCTTTCTCCCTTCGGGAAGCGTGGCGCT
TTCTCATAGCTCACGCTGTAGGTATCTCAGTTCGGTGTAGGTCGTTCGCTCCAAGCTGGGCTGTGTGCAC
GAACCCCCCGTTCAGCCCGACCGCTGCGCCTTATCCGGTAACTATCGTCTTGAGTCCAACCCGGTAAGAC
ACGACTTATCGCCACTGGCAGCAGCCACTGGTAACAGGATTAGCAGAGCGAGGTATGTAGGCGGTGCTAC
AGAGTTCTTGAAGTGGTGGCCTAACTACGGCTACACTAGAAGAACAGTATTTGGTATCTGCGCTCTGCTG
AAGCCAGTTACCTTCGGAAAAAGAGTTGGTAGCTCTTGATCCGGCAAACAAACCACCGCTGGTAGCGGTG
GTTTTTTTGTTTGCAAGCAGCAGATTACGCGCAGAAAAAAAGGATCTCAAGAAGATCCTTTGATCTTTTC
TACGGGGTCTGACGCTCAGTGGAACGAAAACTCACGTTAAGGGATTTTGGTCATGAGATTATCAAAAAGG
ATCTTCACCTAGATCCTTTTAAATTAAAAATGAAGTTTTAAATCAATCTAAAGTATATATGAGTAAACTT
GGTCTGACAGTTACCAATGCTTAATCAGTGAGGCACCTATCTCAGCGATCTGTCTATTTCGTTCATCCAT
AGTTGCCTGACTCCCCGTCGTGTAGATAACTACGATACGGGAGGGCTTACCATCTGGCCCCAGTGCTGCA
ATGATACCGCGAGACCCACGCTCACCGGCTCCAGATTTATCAGCAATAAACCAGCCAGCCGGAAGGGCCG
AGCGCAGAAGTGGTCCTGCAACTTTATCCGCCTCCATCCAGTCTATTAATTGTTGCCGGGAAGCTAGAGT
AAGTAGTTCGCCAGTTAATAGTTTGCGCAACGTTGTTGCCATTGCTACAGGCATCGTGGTGTCACGCTCG
TCGTTTGGTATGGCTTCATTCAGCTCCGGTTCCCAACGATCAAGGCGAGTTACATGATCCCCCATGTTGT
GCAAAAAAGCGGTTAGCTCCTTCGGTCCTCCGATCGTTGTCAGAAGTAAGTTGGCCGCAGTGTTATCACT
CATGGTTATGGCAGCACTGCATAATTCTCTTACTGTCATGCCATCCGTAAGATGCTTTTCTGTGACTGGT
GAGTACTCAACCAAGTCATTCTGAGAATAGTGTATGCGGCGACCGAGTTGCTCTTGCCCGGCGTCAATAC
GGGATAATACCGCGCCACATAGCAGAACTTTAAAAGTGCTCATCATTGGAAAACGTTCTTCGGGGCGAAA
ACTCTCAAGGATCTTACCGCTGTTGAGATCCAGTTCGATGTAACCCACTCGTGCACCCAACTGATCTTCA
GCATCTTTTACTTTCACCAGCGTTTCTGGGTGAGCAAAAACAGGAAGGCAAAATGCCGCAAAAAAGGGAA
TAAGGGCGACACGGAAATGTTGAATACTCATACTCTTCCTTTTTCAATATTATTGAAGCATTTATCAGGG
TTATTGTCTCATGAGCGGATACATATTTGAATGTA
Features (pLannotate 1.2.2; 25 found; start..end, strand, type, name):
     94..813     -  CDS            EGFP: the original enhanced GFP (Yang et al., 1996) mammalian codon-optimized
    821..1999    -  promoter       EF-1α promoter: strong constitutive promoter for human elongation factor EF-1α
   2030..2307    +  promoter       chicken β-actin promoter: No description available
   2308..3281    +  intron         chimeric intron: chimera between introns from chicken β-actin and rabbit β-globin
   3297..3315    +  promoter       T7 promoter: promoter for bacteriophage T7 RNA polymerase
   3347..3442    +  CDS            HBB (fragment): HBB_GORGO - Experimental evidence at protein level: Swiss-Prot protein existence level 1. Involved in oxygen transport from the lung to the various peripheral tissues. From Gorilla gorilla gorilla (Western lowland gorilla).
   3443..3529    +  intron         chimeric intron (fragment): chimera between introns from human β-globin and immunoglobulin heavy chain genes
   3648..3730    +  intron         β-globin intron (fragment): internally truncated intron from human β-globin
   4101..4491    +  intron         β-globin intron (fragment): internally truncated intron from human β-globin
   4495..4617    +  CDS            HBB: HBB_COLGU - Experimental evidence at transcript level: Swiss-Prot protein existence level 2. Involved in oxygen transport from the lung to the various peripheral tissues. From Colobus guereza (Mantled guereza) (Eastern black-and-white colobus monkey).
   4687..4911    +  polyA_signal   bGH poly(A) signal: bovine growth hormone polyadenylation signal
   4915..4936    +  promoter       SV40 promoter (fragment): SV40 enhancer and early promoter
   4957..5385    +  rep_origin     f1 ori (sequence partly withheld): f1 bacteriophage origin of replication; arrow indicates direction of (+) strand synthesis
   5399..5728    +  promoter       SV40 promoter: SV40 enhancer and early promoter
   5776..5823    +  promoter       EM7 promoter: synthetic bacterial promoter&nbsp
   5842..6216    +  CDS            BleoR: antibiotic-binding protein; Sh ble from Streptoalloteichus hindustanus; confers resistance to bleomycin, phleomycin, and Zeocin™
   6226..6351    +  CDS            ble (fragment): BLE_KLEPN - Experimental evidence at protein level: Swiss-Prot protein existence level 1. Binding protein with a strong affinity to the bleomycin family of antibiotics. Binds to CL990; an antimitotic-antibiotic compound. From Klebsiella pneumoniae.
   6346..6467    +  polyA_signal   SV40 poly(A) signal: SV40 polyadenylation signal
   6540..6556    -  protein_bind   lac operator: The lac repressor binds to the lac operator to inhibit transcription in E. coli. This inhibition can be relieved by adding lactose or isopropyl-β-D-thiogalactopyranoside (IPTG). lac repressor encoded by lacI
   6564..6594    -  promoter       lac promoter: promoter for the E. coli lac operon
   6609..6630    -  protein_bind   CAP binding site: CAP binding activates transcription in the presence of cAMP. E. coli catabolite activator protein
   6643..6735    -  CDS            lacI (fragment): lac repressor; lacI; The lac repressor binds to the lac operator to inhibit transcription in E. coli. This inhibition can be relieved by adding lactose or isopropyl-β-D-thiogalactopyranoside (IPTG).
   6918..7506    -  rep_origin     ori: high-copy-number ColE1/pMB1/pBR322/pUC origin of replication
   7677..8537    -  CDS            AmpR: β-lactamase; bla; confers resistance to ampicillin, carbenicillin, and related antibiotics
   8538..31      -  promoter       AmpR promoter (across the origin): bla
