[The description below was written by a language model from this plasmid's Addgene catalogue record and pLannotate feature annotations shown in this document.]
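Description:
pRegev_S1 is a mammalian expression and synthetic-biology plasmid of about 8.6 kb built on the pRegev_ExonSkip_LandingPad backbone. It serves as a single, individually cloned exon-skipping splicing reporter drawn from a larger splicing library. It is propagated in E. coli through a high-copy ColE1/pUC-type origin with ampicillin resistance (AmpR). An f1 origin is also present. For selection in mammalian cells it carries a Zeocin marker: the Sh ble gene sits behind both an SV40 early promoter and the bacterial EM7 promoter and is followed by an SV40 polyadenylation signal.

The payload is a beta-globin splicing minigene into which a 76 bp synthetic exon, S1, was inserted by Gibson cloning. According to the record, this exon contains RNA secondary structure. Transcription is driven by a truncated CAG promoter, annotated here as the chicken β-actin promoter plus its chimeric intron; no CMV enhancer is annotated. A T7 promoter lies just upstream of the minigene and matches the listed 5′ sequencing primer. The feature table shows a first HBB coding fragment, β-globin-derived intron segments, an unannotated gap between those intron segments where the synthetic test exon presumably lies, and a downstream HBB exon. The unit ends with the bGH polyadenylation signal. Whether the middle exon is included or skipped in the spliced transcript is the readout.

A separate cassette in the opposite orientation places EGFP under the EF-1α promoter. The record does not state its role, although it would be consistent with marking transfected cells. The construct was used in work modelling RNA splicing logic with interpretable machine learning, where a single reporter like this allows one library sequence to be tested individually.
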