Addgene plasmid #204150: pRegev_S1
Purpose: Single reporter with secondary structure from splicing library.
Depositing lab: Oded Regev. Depositing organization: New York University. Publication: Deciphering RNA splicing logic with interpretable machine learning. Liao SE, Sudarshan M, Regev O. Proc Natl Acad Sci U S A. 2023 Oct 10;120(41):e2221165120. doi: 10.1073/pnas.2221165120. Epub 2023 Oct 5. PubMed 37796983.
Backbone
  Vector backbone: pRegev_ExonSkip_LandingPad
  Backbone manufacturer: Regev Group (NYU)
  Total vector size (bp): 8612
  Vector type: Mammalian Expression, Synthetic Biology
  Selectable markers: Zeocin
Growth in bacteria
  Bacterial resistance: Ampicillin, 100 μg/mL
  Growth temperature: 37°C
  Growth strain: DH5alpha
  Copy number: Unknown
Gene/Insert
  Gene/Insert name: S1 exon in beta globin splicing minigene
  Species: Synthetic
  Insert size (bp): 76
  Promoter: Truncated CAG
  Cloning method: Gibson Cloning
  Sequencing primers: 5′ T7; 3′ BGH Reverse
Resource information
  A portion of this plasmid was derived from a plasmid made by: Minigene design from Kristen Lynch (SA Smith and KW Lynch, "Cell-based splicing of minigenes." (2014)). Backbone design modified from Georg Seelig (AB Rosenberg et al, "Learning the sequence determinants of alternative splicing from millions of random sequences." (2015)).
Terms and licenses: Academic/Nonprofit Terms; Industry Terms: Not Available to Industry
How to cite: pRegev_S1 was a gift from Oded Regev (Addgene plasmid # 204150 ; http://n2t.net/addgene:204150 ; RRID:Addgene_204150)
