>Addgene plasmid #204150 | pRegev_S1 | depositor partial sequence | sequence record 396419 | Exon S1
GTTGAGTCCCGCTTACCATTGCATTTAAGAAAGCGGCCATACGCCGCTAAGACCCTACTCTTCAGAATAC
CAGCAG
